>Addgene plasmid #176272 | pSLQ9834_sglacZ: pHR-hU6-CasMINI sgRNA_#2 (sgLacZ); EF1a-Puro-T2A-BFP- WPRE | addgene full sequence | sequence record 343931 | Addgene NGS Result
GTCGACGGATCGGGAGATCTCCCGATCCCCTATGGTGCACTCTCAGTACAATCTGCTCTGATGCCGCATA
GTTAAGCCAGTATCTGCTCCCTGCTTGTGTGTTGGAGGTCGCTGAGTAGTGCGCGAGCAAAATTTAAGCT
ACAACAAGGCAAGGCTTGACCGACAATTGCATGAAGAATCTGCTTAGGGTTAGGCGTTTTGCGCTGCTTC
GCGATGTACGGGCCAGATATACGCGTTGACATTGATTATTGACTAGTTATTAATAGTAATCAATTACGGG
GTCATTAGTTCATAGCCCATATATGGAGTTCCGCGTTACATAACTTACGGTAAATGGCCCGCCTGGCTGA
CCGCCCAACGACCCCCGCCCATTGACGTCAATAATGACGTATGTTCCCATAGTAACGCCAATAGGGACTT
TCCATTGACGTCAATGGGTGGAGTATTTACGGTAAACTGCCCACTTGGCAGTACATCAAGTGTATCATAT
GCCAAGTACGCCCCCTATTGACGTCAATGACGGTAAATGGCCCGCCTGGCATTATGCCCAGTACATGACC
TTATGGGACTTTCCTACTTGGCAGTACATCTACGTATTAGTCATCGCTATTACCATGGTGATGCGGTTTT
GGCAGTACATCAATGGGCGTGGATAGCGGTTTGACTCACGGGGATTTCCAAGTCTCCACCCCATTGACGT
CAATGGGAGTTTGTTTTGGCACCAAAATCAACGGGACTTTCCAAAATGTCGTAACAACTCCGCCCCATTG
ACGCAAATGGGCGGTAGGCGTGTACGGTGGGAGGTCTATATAAGCAGCGCGTTTTGCCTGTACTGGGTCT
CTCTGGTTAGACCAGATCTGAGCCTGGGAGCTCTCTGGCTAACTAGGGAACCCACTGCTTAAGCCTCAAT
AAAGCTTGCCTTGAGTGCTTCAAGTAGTGTGTGCCCGTCTGTTGTGTGACTCTGGTAACTAGAGATCCCT
CAGACCCTTTTAGTCAGTGTGGAAAATCTCTAGCAGTGGCGCCCGAACAGGGACTTGAAAGCGAAAGGGA
AACCAGAGGAGCTCTCTCGACGCAGGACTCGGCTTGCTGAAGCGCGCACGGCAAGAGGCGAGGGGCGGCG
ACTGGTGAGTACGCCAAAAATTTTGACTAGCGGAGGCTAGAAGGAGAGAGATGGGTGCGAGAGCGTCAGT
ATTAAGCGGGGGAGAATTAGATCGCGATGGGAAAAAATTCGGTTAAGGCCAGGGGGAAAGAAAAAATATA
AATTAAAACATATAGTATGGGCAAGCAGGGAGCTAGAACGATTCGCAGTTAATCCTGGCCTGTTAGAAAC
ATCAGAAGGCTGTAGACAAATACTGGGACAGCTACAACCATCCCTTCAGACAGGATCAGAAGAACTTAGA
TCATTATATAATACAGTAGCAACCCTCTATTGTGTGCATCAAAGGATAGAGATAAAAGACACCAAGGAAG
CTTTAGACAAGATAGAGGAAGAGCAAAACAAAAGTAAGACCACCGCACAGCAAGCGGCCGGCCGCTGATC
TTCAGACCTGGAGGAGGAGATATGAGGGACAATTGGAGAAGTGAATTATATAAATATAAAGTAGTAAAAA
TTGAACCATTAGGAGTAGCACCCACCAAGGCAAAGAGAAGAGTGGTGCAGAGAGAAAAAAGAGCAGTGGG
AATAGGAGCTTTGTTCCTTGGGTTCTTGGGAGCAGCAGGAAGCACTATGGGCGCAGCGTCAATGACGCTG
ACGGTACAGGCCAGACAATTATTGTCTGGTATAGTGCAGCAGCAGAACAATTTGCTGAGGGCTATTGAGG
CGCAACAGCATCTGTTGCAACTCACAGTCTGGGGCATCAAGCAGCTCCAGGCAAGAATCCTGGCTGTGGA
AAGATACCTAAAGGATCAACAGCTCCTGGGGATTTGGGGTTGCTCTGGAAAACTCATTTGCACCACTGCT
GTGCCTTGGAATGCTAGTTGGAGTAATAAATCTCTGGAACAGATTTGGAATCACACGACCTGGATGGAGT
GGGACAGAGAAATTAACAATTACACAAGCTTAATACACTCCTTAATTGAAGAATCGCAAAACCAGCAAGA
AAAGAATGAACAAGAATTATTGGAATTAGATAAATGGGCAAGTTTGTGGAATTGGTTTAACATAACAAAT
TGGCTGTGGTATATAAAATTATTCATAATGATAGTAGGAGGCTTGGTAGGTTTAAGAATAGTTTTTGCTG
TACTTTCTATAGTGAATAGAGTTAGGCAGGGATATTCACCATTATCGTTTCAGACCCACCTCCCAACCCC
GAGGGGACCCGACAGGCCCGAAGGAATAGAAGAAGAAGGTGGAGAGAGAGACAGAGACAGATCCATTCGA
TTAGTGAACGGATCGGCACTGCGTGCGCCAATTCTGCAGACAAATGGCAGTATTCATCCACAATTTTAAA
AGAAAAGGGGGGATTGGGGGGTACAGTGCAGGGGAAAGAATAGTAGACATAATAGCAACAGACATACAAA
CTAAAGAATTACAAAAACAAATTACAAAAATTCAAAATTTTCGGGTTTATTACAGGGACAGCAGAGATCC
AGTTTGGTTAGTACCGGGCCCGCTCTAGAGAGGGCCTATTTCCCATGATTCCTTCATATTTGCATATACG
ATACAAGGCTGTTAGAGAGATAATTAGAATTAATTTGACTGTAAACACAAAGATATTAGTACAAAATACG
TGACGTAGAAAGTAATAATTTCTTGGGTAGTTTGCAGTTTTAAAATTATGTTTTAAAATGGACTATCATA
TGCTTACCGTAACTTGAAAGTATTTCGATTTCTTGGCTTTATATATCTTGTGGAAAGGACGAAACACCGG
GCTTCACTGATAAAGTGGAGAACCGCTTCACCAAAAGCTGTCCCTTAGGGGATTAGAACTTGAGTGAAGG
TGGGCTGCTTGCATCAGCCTAATGTCGAGAAGTGCTTTCTTCGGAAAGTAACCCTCGAAACAAATTCATT
TGAATGAAGGAATGCAACCGAATACGCCCACGCGATGGGTATTTTTTTAAGCTTGGGCCGCTCGAGGGAT
CCATTAGGCGGCCGCGTGGATAACCGTATTACCGCCATGCATGTGCCCGTCAGTGGGCAGAGCGCACATC
GCCCACAGTCCCCGAGAAGTTGGGGGGAGGGGTCGGCAATTGAACCGGTGCCTAGAGAAGGTGGCGCGGG
GTAAACTGGGAAAGTGATGTCGTGTACTGGCTCCGCCTTTTTCCCGAGGGTGGGGGAGAACCGTATATAA
GTGCAGTAGTCGCCGTGAACGTTCTTTTTCGCAACGGGTTTGCCGCCAGAACACAGGTAAGTGCCGTGTG
TGGTTCCCGCGGGCCTGGCCTCTTTACGGGTTATGGCCCTTGCGTGCCTTGAATTACTTCCACCTGGCTG
CAGTACGTGATTCTTGATCCCGAGCTTCGGGTTGGAAGTGGGTGGGAGAGTTCGAGGCCTTGCGCTTAAG
GAGCCCCTTCGCCTCGTGCTTGAGTTGAGGCCTGGCCTGGGCGCTGGGGCCGCCGCGTGCGAATCTGGTG
GCACCTTCGCGCCTGTCTCGCTGCTTTCGATAAGTCTCTAGCCATTTAAAATTTTTGATGACCTGCTGCG
ACGCTTTTTTTCTGGCAAGATAGTCTTGTAAATGCGGGCCAAGATCTGCACACTGGTATTTCGGTTTTTG
GGGCCGCGGGCGGCGACGGGGCCCGTGCGTCCCAGCGCACATGTTCGGCGAGGCGGGGCCTGCGAGCGCG
GCCACCGAGAATCGGACGGGGGTAGTCTCAAGCTGGCCGGCCTGCTCTGGTGCCTGGCCTCGCGCCGCCG
TGTATCGCCCCGCCCTGGGCGGCAAGGCTGGCCCGGTCGGCACCAGTTGCGTGAGCGGAAAGATGGCCGC
TTCCCGGCCCTGCTGCAGGGAGCTCAAAATGGAGGACGCGGCGCTCGGGAGAGCGGGCGGGTGAGTCACC
CACACAAAGGAAAAGGGCCTTTCCGTCCTCAGCCGTCGCTTCATGTGACTCCACGGAGTACCGGGCGCCG
TCCAGGCACCTCGATTAGTTCTCGCGCTTTTGGAGTACGTCGTCTTTAGGTTGGGGGGAGGGGTTTTATG
CGATGGAGTTTCCCCACACTGAGTGGGTGGAGACTGAAGTTAGGCCAGCTTGGCACTTGATGTAATTCTC
CTTGGAATTTGCCCTTTTTGAGTTTGGATCTTGGTTCATTCTCAAGCCTCAGACAGTGGTTCAAAGTTTT
TTTCTTCCATTTCAGGTGTCGTGAGCTAGCCCACCATGACCGACCCACCATGACCGAGTACAAGCCCACG
GTGCGCCTCGCCACCCGCGACGACGTCCCCCGGGCCGTACGCACCCTCGCCGCCGCGTTCGCCGACTACC
CCGCCACGCGCCACACCGTCGACCCGGACCGCCACATCGAGCGGGTCACCGAGCTGCAAGAACTCTTCCT
CACGCGCGTCGGGCTCGACATCGGCAAGGTGTGGGTCGCGGACGACGGCGCCGCGGTGGCGGTCTGGACC
ACGCCGGAGAGCGTCGAAGCGGGGGCGGTGTTCGCCGAGATCGGCCCGCGCATGGCCGAGTTGAGCGGTT
CCCGGCTGGCCGCGCAGCAACAGATGGAAGGCCTCCTGGCGCCGCACCGGCCCAAGGAGCCCGCGTGGTT
CCTGGCCACCGTCGGCGTTTCTCCAGACCACCAGGGCAAGGGTCTGGGCAGCGCCGTCGTGCTCCCCGGA
GTGGAGGCGGCCGAGCGCGCCGGGGTGCCCGCCTTCCTGGAGACCTCCGCGCCCCGCAACCTCCCCTTCT
ACGAGCGGCTCGGCTTCACCGTCACCGCCGACGTCGAGGTGCCCGAAGGACCGCGCACCTGGTGCATGAC
CCGCAAGCCCGGTGCCGGATCGGGAGAGGGCAGAGGAAGTCTGCTAACATGCGGTGACGTCGAGGAGAAT
CCTGGCCCACCGGTCGCCACCAGCGAGCTGATTAAGGAGAACATGCACATGAAGCTGTACATGGAGGGCA
CCGTGGACAACCATCACTTCAAGTGCACATCCGAGGGCGAAGGCAAGCCCTACGAGGGCACCCAGACCAT
GAGAATCAAGGTGGTCGAGGGCGGCCCTCTCCCCTTCGCCTTCGACATCCTGGCTACTAGCTTCCTCTAC
GGCAGCAAGACCTTCATCAACCACACCCAGGGCATCCCCGACTTCTTCAAGCAGTCCTTCCCTGAGGGCT
TCACATGGGAGAGAGTCACCACATACGAAGACGGGGGCGTGCTGACCGCTACCCAGGACACCAGCCTCCA
GGACGGCTGCCTCATCTACAACGTCAAGATCAGAGGGGTGAACTTCACATCCAACGGCCCTGTGATGCAG
AAGAAAACACTCGGCTGGGAGGCCTTCACCGAGACTCTGTATCCTGCTGACGGCGGCCTGGAAGGCAGAA
ACGACATGGCCCTGAAGCTCGTGGGCGGGAGCCATCTGATCGCAAACATCAAGACCACATATAGATCCAA
GAAACCCGCTAAGAACCTCAAGATGCCTGGCGTCTACTATGTGGACTACAGACTGGAAAGAATCAAGGAG
GCCAACAACGAGACCTACGTCGAGCAGCACGAGGTGGCAGTGGCCAGATACTGCGACCTCCCTAGCAAAC
TGGGGCACAAGCTTAATTAAGAATTCGTCGAGGGACCTAATAACTTCGTATAGCATACATTATACGAAGT
TATACATGTTTAAGGGTTCCGGTTCCACTAGGTACAATTCGATATCAAGCTTATCGATAATCAACCTCTG
GATTACAAAATTTGTGAAAGATTGACTGGTATTCTTAACTATGTTGCTCCTTTTACGCTATGTGGATACG
CTGCTTTAATGCCTTTGTATCATGCTATTGCTTCCCGTATGGCTTTCATTTTCTCCTCCTTGTATAAATC
CTGGTTGCTGTCTCTTTATGAGGAGTTGTGGCCCGTTGTCAGGCAACGTGGCGTGGTGTGCACTGTGTTT
GCTGACGCAACCCCCACTGGTTGGGGCATTGCCACCACCTGTCAGCTCCTTTCCGGGACTTTCGCTTTCC
CCCTCCCTATTGCCACGGCGGAACTCATCGCCGCCTGCCTTGCCCGCTGCTGGACAGGGGCTCGGCTGTT
GGGCACTGACAATTCCGTGGTGTTGTCGGGGAAATCATCGTCCTTTCCTTGGCTGCTCGCCTGTGTTGCC
ACCTGGATTCTGCGCGGGACGTCCTTCTGCTACGTCCCTTCGGCCCTCAATCCAGCGGACCTTCCTTCCC
GCGGCCTGCTGCCGGCTCTGCGGCCTCTTCCGCGTCTTCGCCTTCGCCCTCAGACGAGTCGGATCTCCCT
TTGGGCCGCCTCCCCGCATCGATACCGTCGACCTCGATCGAGACCTAGAAAAACATGGAGCAATCACAAG
TAGCAATACAGCAGCTACCAATGCTGATTGTGCCTGGCTAGAAGCACAAGAGGAGGAGGAGGTGGGTTTT
CCAGTCACACCTCAGGTACCTTTAAGACCAATGACTTACAAGGCAGCTGTAGATCTTAGCCACTTTTTAA
AAGAAAAGGGGGGACTGGAAGGGCTAATTCACTCCCAACGAAGACAAGATATCCTTGATCTGTGGATCTA
CCACACACAAGGCTACTTCCCTGATTGGCAGAACTACACACCAGGGCCAGGGATCAGATATCCACTGACC
TTTGGATGGTGCTACAAGCTAGTACCAGTTGAGCAAGAGAAGGTAGAAGAAGCCAATGAAGGAGAGAACA
CCCGCTTGTTACACCCTGTGAGCCTGCATGGGATGGATGACCCGGAGAGAGAAGTATTAGAGTGGAGGTT
TGACAGCCGCCTAGCATTTCATCACATGGCCCGAGAGCTGCATCCGGACTGTACTGGGTCTCTCTGGTTA
GACCAGATCTGAGCCTGGGAGCTCTCTGGCTAACTAGGGAACCCACTGCTTAAGCCTCAATAAAGCTTGC
CTTGAGTGCTTCAAGTAGTGTGTGCCCGTCTGTTGTGTGACTCTGGTAACTAGAGATCCCTCAGACCCTT
TTAGTCAGTGTGGAAAATCTCTAGCAGCATGTGAGCAAAAGGCCAGCAAAAGGCCAGGAACCGTAAAAAG
GCCGCGTTGCTGGCGTTTTTCCATAGGCTCCGCCCCCCTGACGAGCATCACAAAAATCGACGCTCAAGTC
AGAGGTGGCGAAACCCGACAGGACTATAAAGATACCAGGCGTTTCCCCCTGGAAGCTCCCTCGTGCGCTC
TCCTGTTCCGACCCTGCCGCTTACCGGATACCTGTCCGCCTTTCTCCCTTCGGGAAGCGTGGCGCTTTCT
CATAGCTCACGCTGTAGGTATCTCAGTTCGGTGTAGGTCGTTCGCTCCAAGCTGGGCTGTGTGCACGAAC
CCCCCGTTCAGCCCGACCGCTGCGCCTTATCCGGTAACTATCGTCTTGAGTCCAACCCGGTAAGACACGA
CTTATCGCCACTGGCAGCAGCCACTGGTAACAGGATTAGCAGAGCGAGGTATGTAGGCGGTGCTACAGAG
TTCTTGAAGTGGTGGCCTAACTACGGCTACACTAGAAGAACAGTATTTGGTATCTGCGCTCTGCTGAAGC
CAGTTACCTTCGGAAAAAGAGTTGGTAGCTCTTGATCCGGCAAACAAACCACCGCTGGTAGCGGTGGTTT
TTTTGTTTGCAAGCAGCAGATTACGCGCAGAAAAAAAGGATCTCAAGAAGATCCTTTGATCTTTTCTACG
GGGTCTGACGCTCAGTGGAACGAAAACTCACGTTAAGGGATTTTGGTCATGAGATTATCAAAAAGGATCT
TCACCTAGATCCTTTTAAATTAAAAATGAAGTTTTAAATCAATCTAAAGTATATATGAGTAAACTTGGTC
TGACAGTTACCAATGCTTAATCAGTGAGGCACCTATCTCAGCGATCTGTCTATTTCGTTCATCCATAGTT
GCCTGACTCCCCGTCGTGTAGATAACTACGATACGGGAGGGCTTACCATCTGGCCCCAGTGCTGCAATGA
TACCGCGAGACCCACGCTCACCGGCTCCAGATTTATCAGCAATAAACCAGCCAGCCGGAAGGGCCGAGCG
CAGAAGTGGTCCTGCAACTTTATCCGCCTCCATCCAGTCTATTAATTGTTGCCGGGAAGCTAGAGTAAGT
AGTTCGCCAGTTAATAGTTTGCGCAACGTTGTTGCCATTGCTACAGGCATCGTGGTGTCACGCTCGTCGT
TTGGTATGGCTTCATTCAGCTCCGGTTCCCAACGATCAAGGCGAGTTACATGATCCCCCATGTTGTGCAA
AAAAGCGGTTAGCTCCTTCGGTCCTCCGATCGTTGTCAGAAGTAAGTTGGCCGCAGTGTTATCACTCATG
GTTATGGCAGCACTGCATAATTCTCTTACTGTCATGCCATCCGTAAGATGCTTTTCTGTGACTGGTGAGT
ACTCAACCAAGTCATTCTGAGAATAGTGTATGCGGCGACCGAGTTGCTCTTGCCCGGCGTCAATACGGGA
TAATACCGCGCCACATAGCAGAACTTTAAAAGTGCTCATCATTGGAAAACGTTCTTCGGGGCGAAAACTC
TCAAGGATCTTACCGCTGTTGAGATCCAGTTCGATGTAACCCACTCGTGCACCCAACTGATCTTCAGCAT
CTTTTACTTTCACCAGCGTTTCTGGGTGAGCAAAAACAGGAAGGCAAAATGCCGCAAAAAAGGGAATAAG
GGCGACACGGAAATGTTGAATACTCATACTCTTCCTTTTTCAATATTATTGAAGCATTTATCAGGGTTAT
TGTCTCATGAGCGGATACATATTTGAATGTATTTAGAAAAATAAACAAATAGGGGTTCCGCGCACATTTC
CCCGAAAAGTGCCACCTGAC
Features (pLannotate 1.2.2; 22 found; start..end, strand, type, name):
     31..83      -  misc_feature   bom (fragment): basis of mobility region from pBR322
    238..617     +  enhancer       CMV enhancer: human cytomegalovirus immediate early enhancer
    618..817     +  promoter       CMV promoter: human cytomegalovirus (CMV) immediate early promoter
    835..1015    +  LTR            5' LTR (truncated): truncated 5' long terminal repeat (LTR) from HIV-1
   1062..1187    +  misc_feature   HIV-1 Ψ: packaging signal of human immunodeficiency virus type 1
   1171..1509    +  CDS            HIV-1 gag (fragment): gag protein from human immunodeficiency virus 1; gag
   1684..1917    +  misc_feature   RRE: The Rev response element (RRE) of HIV-1 allows for Rev-dependent mRNA export from the nucleus to the cytoplasm.
   2294..2394    +  CDS            Rev (fragment): human immunodeficiency virus 1 (HIV-1) Rev protein; rev; enhances nuclear export of unspliced and incompletely spliced viral mRNAs
   2444..2561    +  misc_feature   cPPT/CTS: central polypurine tract and central termination sequence of HIV-1
   2620..2860    +  promoter       U6 promoter: RNA polymerase III promoter for human U6 snRNA
   3123..4294    +  promoter       EF-1α promoter: strong constitutive promoter for human elongation factor EF-1α
   4320..4916    +  CDS            PuroR: puromycin N-acetyltransferase; pac from Streptomyces alboniger; confers resistance to puromycin
   4992..5690    +  CDS            TagBFP: monomeric blue fluorescent protein mammalian codon-optimized
   5710..5743    +  protein_bind   loxP: Cre-mediated recombination occurs in the 8-bp core sequence (GCATACAT). Cre recombinase
   5776..5799    +  misc_feature   MCS (fragment): pBluescript multiple cloning site
   5799..6387    +  misc_feature   WPRE: woodchuck hepatitis virus posttranscriptional regulatory element
   6388..6407    +  misc_feature   MCS (fragment): pBluescript multiple cloning site
   6409..6909    +  CDS            nef (fragment): NEF_HV1LA - Experimental evidence at protein level: Swiss-Prot protein existence level 1. Extracellular Nef protein targets CD4(+) T-lymphocytes for apoptosis by interacting with CXCR4 surface receptors. From Human immunodeficiency virus type 1 group M subtype B (isolate Lai) (HIV-1).
   6916..7096    +  LTR            5' LTR (truncated): truncated 5' long terminal repeat (LTR) from HIV-1
   7158..7746    -  rep_origin     ori: high-copy-number ColE1/pMB1/pBR322/pUC origin of replication
   7917..8777    -  CDS            AmpR: β-lactamase; bla; confers resistance to ampicillin, carbenicillin, and related antibiotics
   8778..8882    -  promoter       AmpR promoter: bla
