[The description below was written by a language model from this plasmid's Addgene catalogue record and pLannotate feature annotations shown in this document.]
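Description:
pSLQ9834_sglacZ is an 8.9 kb HIV-1-based lentiviral transfer plasmid on the pHR backbone, built to deliver a non-targeting control guide RNA for CasMINI, an engineered miniature CRISPR-Cas system for mammalian genome regulation and editing. It is propagated in E. coli through a high-copy ColE1/pUC-type origin and an ampicillin resistance gene (β-lactamase with its own promoter). The recorded host is a recombination-limiting strain, as is usual for plasmids carrying repeated LTR sequences.

The viral portion begins with a CMV enhancer/promoter fused to a truncated 5' LTR, which drives transcription of the genomic RNA in packaging cells. This is followed by the Ψ packaging signal with a gag fragment, the Rev response element for Rev-dependent nuclear export, and the cPPT/CTS, which aids transduction. Two expression units sit between the LTRs. In the first, a human U6 RNA polymerase III promoter transcribes the CasMINI sgRNA (scaffold design #2) carrying a spacer directed against lacZ, which serves as a non-targeting control in mammalian cells. The annotation software did not label the guide region itself, which presumably lies in the unannotated stretch after U6. In the second, an EF-1α promoter drives puromycin N-acetyltransferase joined to TagBFP; the construct name indicates a T2A self-cleaving peptide between them, so transduced cells can be both selected with puromycin and tracked by blue fluorescence. A single loxP site follows TagBFP, but the record gives no function for it. A WPRE then enhances transcript expression, and a nef fragment and a second truncated LTR close the provirus.

The plasmid encodes no Cas protein, so it is used alongside a separate CasMINI effector construct as a negative-control guide.
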