Addgene plasmid #176272: pSLQ9834_sglacZ: pHR-hU6-CasMINI sgRNA_#2 (sgLacZ); EF1a-Puro-T2A-BFP- WPRE
Purpose: Expression of non-targeting sgRNA of CasMINI
Depositing lab: Stanley Qi. Depositing organization: Stanford University. Publication: Engineered miniature CRISPR-Cas system for mammalian genome regulation and editing. Xu X, Chemparathy A, Zeng L, Kempton HR, Shang S, Nakamura M, Qi LS. Mol Cell. 2021 Aug 26. pii: S1097-2765(21)00648-1. doi: 10.1016/j.molcel.2021.08.008. PubMed 34480847.
Backbone
  Vector backbone: pHR
  Vector type: Mammalian Expression, Lentiviral
  Selectable markers: Puromycin
Growth in bacteria
  Bacterial resistance: Ampicillin, 100 μg/mL
  Growth temperature: 37°C
  Growth strain: NEB Stable
  Copy number: Unknown
Gene/Insert
  Gene/Insert name: CasMINI non-targeting sgRNA (sgLacZ) and BFP
  gRNA/shRNA sequence: CGAATACGCCCACGCGATGGGTA
  Promoter: U6
  Cloning method: Unknown
  Sequencing primers: 5′ gactatcatatgcttaccgtaac
Terms and licenses: Academic/Nonprofit Terms; Industry Terms: Not Available to Industry
How to cite: pSLQ9834_sglacZ: pHR-hU6-CasMINI sgRNA_#2 (sgLacZ); EF1a-Puro-T2A-BFP- WPRE was a gift from Stanley Qi (Addgene plasmid # 176272 ; http://n2t.net/addgene:176272 ; RRID:Addgene_176272)
